>Addgene plasmid #116694 | pHAGE-TBC1D3B-R162Q | addgene full sequence | sequence record 250525 | Addgene NGS Result
TGGAAGGGCTAATTCACTCCCAAAGAAGACAAGATATCCTTGATCTGTGGATCTACCACACACAAGGCTA
CTTCCCTGATTAGCAGAACTACACACCAGGGCCAGGGGTCAGATATCCACTGACCTTTGGATGGTGCTAC
AAGCTAGTACCAGTTGAGCCAGATAAGGTAGAAGAGGCCAATAAAGGAGAGAACACCAGCTTGTTACACC
CTGTGAGCCTGCATGGGATGGATGACCCGGAGAGAGAAGTGTTAGAGTGGAGGTTTGACAGCCGCCTAGC
ATTTCATCACGTGGCCCGAGAGCTGCATCCGGAGTACTTCAAGAACTGCTGATATCGAGCTTGCTACAAG
GGACTTTCCGCTGGGGACTTTCCAGGGAGGCGTGGCCTGGGCGGGACTGGGGAGTGGCGAGCCCTCAGAT
CCTGCATATAAGCAGCTGCTTTTTGCCTGTACTGGGTCTCTCTGGTTAGACCAGATCTGAGCCTGGGAGC
TCTCTGGCTAACTAGGGAACCCACTGCTTAAGCCTCAATAAAGCTTGCCTTGAGTGCTTCAAGTAGTGTG
TGCCCGTCTGTTGTGTGACTCTGGTAACTAGAGATCCCTCAGACCCTTTTAGTCAGTGTGGAAAATCTCT
AGCAGTGGCGCCCGAACAGGGACTTGAAAGCGAAAGGGAAACCAGAGGAGCTCTCTCGACGCAGGACTCG
GCTTGCTGAAGCGCGCACGGCAAGAGGCGAGGGGCGGCGACTGGTGAGTACGCCAAAAATTTTGACTAGC
GGAGGCTAGAAGGAGAGAGATGGGTGCGAGAGCGTCAGTATTAAGCGGGGGAGAATTAGATCGCGATGGG
AAAAAATTCGGTTAAGGCCAGGGGGAAAGAAAAAATATAAATTAAAACATATAGTATGGGCAAGCAGGGA
GCTAGAACGATTCGCAGTTAATCCTGGCCTGTTAGAAACATCAGAAGGCTGTAGACAAATACTGGGACAG
CTACAACCATCCCTTCAGACAGGATCAGAAGAACTTAGATCATTATATAATACAGTAGCAACCCTCTATT
GTGTGCATCAAAGGATAGAGATAAAAGACACCAAGGAAGCTTTAGACAAGATAGAGGAAGAGCAAAACAA
AAGTAAGACCACCGCACAGCAAGCGGCCGGCCGCTGATCTTCAGACCTGGAGGAGGAGATATGAGGGACA
ATTGGAGAAGTGAATTATATAAATATAAAGTAGTAAAAATTGAACCATTAGGAGTAGCACCCACCAAGGC
AAAGAGAAGAGTGGTGCAGAGAGAAAAAAGAGCAGTGGGAATAGGAGCTTTGTTCCTTGGGTTCTTGGGA
GCAGCAGGAAGCACTATGGGCGCAGCGTCAATGACGCTGACGGTACAGGCCAGACAATTATTGTCTGGTA
TAGTGCAGCAGCAGAACAATTTGCTGAGGGCTATTGAGGCGCAACAGCATCTGTTGCAACTCACAGTCTG
GGGCATCAAGCAGCTCCAGGCAAGAATCCTGGCTGTGGAAAGATACCTAAAGGATCAACAGCTCCTGGGG
ATTTGGGGTTGCTCTGGAAAACTCATTTGCACCACTGCTGTGCCTTGGAATGCTAGTTGGAGTAATAAAT
CTCTGGAACAGATTTGGAATCACACGACCTGGATGGAGTGGGACAGAGAAATTAACAATTACACAAGCTT
AATACACTCCTTAATTGAAGAATCGCAAAACCAGCAAGAAAAGAATGAACAAGAATTATTGGAATTAGAT
AAATGGGCAAGTTTGTGGAATTGGTTTAACATAACAAATTGGCTGTGGTATATAAAATTATTCATAATGA
TAGTAGGAGGCTTGGTAGGTTTAAGAATAGTTTTTGCTGTACTTTCTATAGTGAATAGAGTTAGGCAGGG
ATATTCACCATTATCGTTTCAGACCCACCTCCCAACCCCGAGGGGACCCGACAGGCCCGAAGGAATAGAA
GAAGAAGGTGGAGAGAGAGACAGAGACAGATCCATTCGATTAGTGAACGGATCTCGACGGTATCGCCGAA
TTCACAAATGGCAGTATTCATCCACAATTTTAAAAGAAAAGGGGGGATTGGGGGGTACAGTGCAGGGGAA
AGAATAGTAGACATAATAGCAACAGACATACAAACTAAAGAATTACAAAAACAAATTACAAAAATTCAAA
ATTTTCGGGTTTATTACAGGGACAGCAGAGATCCAGTTTGGACTAGTCGTGAGGCTCCGGTGCCCGTCAG
TGGGCAGAGCGCACATCGCCCACAGTCCCCGAGAAGTTGGGGGGAGGGGTCGGCAATTGAACCGGTGCCT
AGAGAAGGTGGCGCGGGGTAAACTGGGAAAGTGATGTCGTGTACTGGCTCCGCCTTTTTCCCGAGGGTGG
GGGAGAACCGTATATAAGTGCAGTAGTCGCCGTGAACGTTCTTTTTCGCAACGGGTTTGCCGCCAGAACA
CAGGTAAGTGCCGTGTGTGGTTCCCGCGGGCCTGGCCTCTTTACGGGTTATGGCCCTTGCGTGCCTTGAA
TTACTTCCACCTGGCTGCAGTACGTGATTCTTGATCCCGAGCTTCGGGTTGGAAGTGGGTGGGAGAGTTC
GAGGCCTTGCGCTTAAGGAGCCCCTTCGCCTCGTGCTTGAGTTGAGGCCTGGCCTGGGCGCTGGGGCCGC
CGCGTGCGAATCTGGTGGCACCTTCGCGCCTGTCTCGCTGCTTTCGATAAGTCTCTAGCCATTTAAAATT
TTTGATGACCTGCTGCGACGCTTTTTTTCTGGCAAGATAGTCTTGTAAATGCGGGCCAAGATCTGCACAC
TGGTATTTCGGTTTTTGGGGCCGCGGGCGGCGACGGGGCCCGTGCGTCCCAGCGCACATGTTCGGCGAGG
CGGGGCCTGCGAGCGCGGCCACCGAGAATCGGACGGGGGTAGTCTCAAGCTGGCCGGCCTGCTCTGGTGC
CTGGCCTCGCGCCGCCGTGTATCGCCCCGCCCTGGGCGGCAAGGCTGGCCCGGTCGGCACCAGTTGCGTG
AGCGGAAAGATGGCCGCTTCCCGGCCCTGCTGCAGGGAGCTCAAAATGGAGGACGCGGCGCTCGGGAGAG
CGGGCGGGTGAGTCACCCACACAAAGGAAAAGGGCCTTTCCGTCCTCAGCCGTCGCTTCATGTGACTCCA
CGGAGTACCGGGCGCCGTCCAGGCACCTCGATTAGTTCTCGAGCTTTTGGAGTACGTCGTCTTTAGGTTG
GGGGGAGGGGTTTTATGCGATGGAGTTTCCCCACACTGAGTGGGTGGAGACTGAAGTTAGGCCAGCTTGG
CACTTGATGTAATTCTCCTTGGAATTTGCCCTTTTTGAGTTTGGATCTTGGTTCATTCTCAAGCCTCAGA
CAGTGGTTCAAAGTTTTTTTCTTCCATTTCAGGTGTCGTGAAGCGGCCCTGCAGATATCAACAAGTTTGT
ACAAAAAAGCAGAAGGGCCGTCAAGGCCCACCATGGACGTGGTAGAGGTCGCGGGTAGTTGGTGGGCACA
AGAGCGAGAGGACATCATTATGAAATACGAAAAGGGACACCGAGCTGGGCTGCCAGAGGACAAGGGGCCT
AAGCCTTTTCGAAGCTACAACAACAACGTCGATCATTTGGGGATTGTACATGAGACGGAGCTGCCTCCTC
TGACTGCGCGGGAGGCGAAGCAAATTCGGCGGGAGATCAGCCGAAAGAGCAAGTGGGTGGATATGCTGGG
AGACTGGGAGAAATACAAAAGCAGCAGAAAGCTCATAGATCGAGCGTACAAGGGAATGCCCATGAACATC
CGGGGCCCGATGTGGTCAGTCCTCCTGAACATTGAGGAAATGAAGTTGAAAAACCCCGGAAGATACCAGA
TCATGAAGGAGAAGGGCAAGAGGTCATCTGAGCACATCCAGCGCATCGACCGGGACATAAGCGGGACATT
AAGGAAGCATATGTTCTTCAGGGATCAATACGGAACCAAGCAGCGGGAACTACTCCACATCCTCCTGGCA
TATGAGGAGTATAACCCGGAGGTGGGCTACTGCAGGGACCTGAGCCACATCGCCGCCTTGTTCCTCCTCT
ATTTTCCTGAGGAGGATGCATTCTGGGCACTGGTGCAGCTGCTGGCCAGTGAGAGGCACTCCCTGCAGGG
ATTTCACAGCCCAAATGGCGGGACCGTCCAGGGGCTCCAAGACCAACAGGAGCATGTGGTAGCCACGTCA
CAATCCAAGACCATGGGGCATCAGGACAAGAAAGATCTATGTGGGCAGTGTTCCCCGTTAGGCTGCCTCA
TCCGGATATTGATTGACGGGATCTCTCTCGGGCTCACCCTGCGCCTGTGGGACGTGTATCTGGTAGAAGG
CGAACAGGCGTTGATGCCGATAACAAGAATCGCCTTTAAGGTTCAGCAGAAGCGCCTCACGAAGACGTCC
AGGTGTGGCCCGTGGGCACGTTTTTGCAACCGGTTCGTTGATACCTGGGCCAGGGATGAGGACACTGTGC
TCAAGCATCTTAGGGCCTCTATGAAGAAACTAACAAGAAAGCAGGGGGACCTGCCACCCCCAGCCAAACC
CGAGCAAGGGTCGTCGGCATCCAGGCCTGTGCCGGCTTCACGTGGCGGGAAGACCCTCTGCAAGGGGGAC
AGGCAGGCCCCTCCAGGCCCACCAGCCCGGTTCCCGCGGCCCATTTGGTCAGCTTCCCCGCCACGGGCAC
CTCGTTCTTCCACACCCTGTCCTGGTGGGGCTGTCCGGGAAGACACCTACCCTGTGGGCACTCAGGGTGT
GCCCAGCCCGGCCCTGGCTCAGGGAGGACCTCAGGGTTCCTGGAGATTCCTGCAGTGGAACTCCATGCCC
CGCCTCCCAACGGACCTGGACGTAGAGGGCCCTTGGTTCCGCCATTATGATTTCAGACAGAGCTGCTGGG
TCCGTGCCATATCCCAGGAGGACCAGCTGGCCCCCTGCTGGCAGGCTGAACACCCTGCGGAGCGGGTGAG
ATCGGCTTTCGCTGCACCCAGCACTGATTCCGACCAGGGCACCCCCTTCAGAGCTAGGGACGAACAGCAG
TATGCTCCCACCTCAGGGCCTTGCCTCTGCGGCCTCCACTTGGAAAGTTCTCAGTTCCCTCCAGGCTTCT
AGGGCCTCATGGGCCCAGCTTTCTTGTACAAAGTGGTGATATCCAATTAACCCTCACTAAAGGTATTTAG
TTAGATAGATAGAGAGTCCCTATAGTGAGTCGTATTACCACCCAACTTTTCTATACAAAGTGGTTGATAT
CCAGCACAGTGGCGGCCGCTCGAGTCTAGAGGGCCCGCGGTTCGAAGGTAAGCCTATCCCTAACCCTCTC
CTCGGTCTCGATTCTACGCGTACCGGTTAGTAATGAGATCCCTCCCCCCCCCCTAACGTTACTGGCCGAA
GCCGCTTGGAATAAGGCCGGTGTGCGTTTGTCTATATGTTATTTTCCACCATATTGCCGTCTTTTGGCAA
TGTGAGGGCCCGGAAACCTGGCCCTGTCTTCTTGACGAGCATTCCTAGGGGTCTTTCCCCTCTCGCCAAA
GGAATGCAAGGTCTGTTGAATGTCGTGAAGGAAGCAGTTCCTCTGGAAGCTTCTTGAAGACAAACAACGT
CTGTAGCGACCCTTTGCAGGCAGCGGAACCCCCCACCTGGCGACAGGTGCCTCTGCGGCCAAAAGCCACG
TGTATAAGATACACCTGCAAAGGCGGCACAACCCCAGTGCCACGTTGTGAGTTGGATAGTTGTGGAAAGA
GTCAAATGGCTCTCCTCAAGCGTATTCAACAAGGGGCTGAAGGATGCCCAGAAGGTACCCCATTGTATGG
GATCTGATCTGGGGCCTCGGTGCACATGCTTTACATGTGTTTAGTCGAGGTTAAAAAAACGTCTAGGCCC
CCCGAACCACGGGGACGTGGTTTTCCTTTGAAAAACACGATGATAATATGGCCACACATATGGTGAGCAA
GGGCGAGGAGCTGTTCACCGGGGTGGTGCCCATCCTGGTCGAGCTGGACGGCGACGTAAACGGCCACAAG
TTCAGCGTGTCCGGCGAGGGCGAGGGCGATGCCACCTACGGCAAGCTGACCCTGAAGTTCATCTGCACCA
CCGGCAAGCTGCCCGTGCCCTGGCCCACCCTCGTGACCACCCTGACCTACGGCGTGCAGTGCTTCAGCCG
CTACCCCGACCACATGAAGCAGCACGACTTCTTCAAGTCCGCCATGCCCGAAGGCTACGTCCAGGAGCGC
ACCATCTTCTTCAAGGACGACGGCAACTACAAGACCCGCGCCGAGGTGAAGTTCGAGGGCGACACCCTGG
TGAACCGCATCGAGCTGAAGGGCATCGACTTCAAGGAGGACGGCAACATCCTGGGGCACAAGCTGGAGTA
CAACTACAACAGCCACAACGTCTATATCATGGCCGACAAGCAGAAGAACGGCATCAAGGTGAACTTCAAG
ATCCGCCACAACATCGAGGACGGCAGCGTGCAGCTCGCCGACCACTACCAGCAGAACACCCCCATCGGCG
ACGGCCCCGTGCTGCTGCCCGACAACCACTACCTGAGCACCCAGTCCGCCCTGAGCAAAGACCCCAACGA
GAAGCGCGATCACATGGTCCTGCTGGAGTTCGTGACCGCCGCCGGGATCACTCTCGGCATGGACGAGCTG
TACAAGTAAATCGATAGATCCTAATCAACCTCTGGATTACAAAATTTGTGAAAGATTGACTGGTATTCTT
AACTATGTTGCTCCTTTTACGCTATGTGGATACGCTGCTTTAATGCCTTTGTATCATGCTATTGCTTCCC
GTATGGCTTTCATTTTCTCCTCCTTGTATAAATCCTGGTTGCTGTCTCTTTATGAGGAGTTGTGGCCCGT
TGTCAGGCAACGTGGCGTGGTGTGCACTGTGTTTGCTGACGCAACCCCCACTGGTTGGGGCATTGCCACC
ACCTGTCAGCTCCTTTCCGGGACTTTCGCTTTCCCCCTCCCTATTGCCACGGCGGAACTCATCGCCGCCT
GCCTTGCCCGCTGCTGGACAGGGGCTCGGCTGTTGGGCACTGACAATTCCGTGGTGTTGTCGGGGAAATC
ATCGTCCTTTCCTTGGCTGCTCGCCTGTGTTGCCACCTGGATTCTGCGCGGGACGTCCTTCTGCTACGTC
CCTTCGGCCCTCAATCCAGCGGACCTTCCTTCCCGCGGCCTGCTGCCGGCTCTGCGGCCTCTTCCGCGTC
TTCGCCTTCGCCCTCAGACGAGTCGGATCTCCCTTTGGGCCGCCTCCCCGCCTGAGATCCTTTAAGACCA
ATGACTTACAAGGCAGCTGTAGATCTTAGCCACTTTTTAAAAGAAAAGGGGGGACTGGAAGGGCTAATTC
ACTCCCAACGAAGACAAGATCTGCTTTTTGCTTGTACTGGGTCTCTCTGGTTAGACCAGATCTGAGCCTG
GGAGCTCTCTGGCTAACTAGGGAACCCACTGCTTAAGCCTCAATAAAGCTTGCCTTGAGTGCTTCAAGTA
GTGTGTGCCCGTCTGTTGTGTGACTCTGGTAACTAGAGATCCCTCAGACCCTTTTAGTCAGTGTGGAAAA
TCTCTAGCAGTAGTAGTTCATGTCATCTTATTATTCAGTATTTATAACTTGCAAAGAAATGAATATCAGA
GAGTGAGAGGCCCGGGTTAATTAAGGAAAGGGCTAGATCATTCTTGAAGACGAAAGGGCCTCGTGATACG
CCTATTTTTATAGGTTAATGTCATGATAATAATGGTTTCTTAGACGTCAGGTGGCACTTTTCGGGGAAAT
GTGCGCGGAACCCCTATTTGTTTATTTTTCTAAATACATTCAAATATGTATCCGCTCATGAGACAATAAC
CCTGATAAATGCTTCAATAATATTGAAAAAGGAAGAGTATGAGTATTCAACATTTCCGTGTCGCCCTTAT
TCCCTTTTTTGCGGCATTTTGCCTTCCTGTTTTTGCTCACCCAGAAACGCTGGTGAAAGTAAAAGATGCT
GAAGATCAGTTGGGTGCACGAGTGGGTTACATCGAACTGGATCTCAACAGCGGTAAGATCCTTGAGAGTT
TTCGCCCCGAAGAACGTTTTCCAATGATGAGCACTTTTAAAGTTCTGCTATGTGGCGCGGTATTATCCCG
TGTTGACGCCGGGCAAGAGCAACTCGGTCGCCGCATACACTATTCTCAGAATGACTTGGTTGAGTACTCA
CCAGTCACAGAAAAGCATCTTACGGATGGCATGACAGTAAGAGAATTATGCAGTGCTGCCATAACCATGA
GTGATAACACTGCGGCCAACTTACTTCTGACAACGATCGGAGGACCGAAGGAGCTAACCGCTTTTTTGCA
CAACATGGGGGATCATGTAACTCGCCTTGATCGTTGGGAACCGGAGCTGAATGAAGCCATACCAAACGAC
GAGCGTGACACCACGATGCCTGTAGCAATGGCAACAACGTTGCGCAAACTATTAACTGGCGAACTACTTA
CTCTAGCTTCCCGGCAACAATTAATAGACTGGATGGAGGCGGATAAAGTTGCAGGACCACTTCTGCGCTC
GGCCCTTCCGGCTGGCTGGTTTATTGCTGATAAATCTGGAGCCGGTGAGCGTGGGTCTCGCGGTATCATT
GCAGCACTGGGGCCAGATGGTAAGCCCTCCCGTATCGTAGTTATCTACACGACGGGGAGTCAGGCAACTA
TGGATGAACGAAATAGACAGATCGCTGAGATAGGTGCCTCACTGATTAAGCATTGGTAACTGTCAGACCA
AGTTTACTCATATATACTTTAGATTGATTTAAAACTTCATTTTTAATTTAAAAGGATCTAGGTGAAGATC
CTTTTTGATAATCTCATGACCAAAATCCCTTAACGTGAGTTTTCGTTCCACTGAGCGTCAGACCCCGTAG
AAAAGATCAAAGGATCTTCTTGAGATCCTTTTTTTCTGCGCGTAATCTGCTGCTTGCAAACAAAAAAACC
ACCGCTACCAGCGGTGGTTTGTTTGCCGGATCAAGAGCTACCAACTCTTTTTCCGAAGGTAACTGGCTTC
AGCAGAGCGCAGATACCAAATACTGTTCTTCTAGTGTAGCCGTAGTTAGGCCACCACTTCAAGAACTCTG
TAGCACCGCCTACATACCTCGCTCTGCTAATCCTGTTACCAGTGGCTGCTGCCAGTGGCGATAAGTCGTG
TCTTACCGGGTTGGACTCAAGACGATAGTTACCGGATAAGGCGCAGCGGTCGGGCTGAACGGGGGGTTCG
TGCACACAGCCCAGCTTGGAGCGAACGACCTACACCGAACTGAGATACCTACAGCGTGAGCTATGAGAAA
GCGCCACGCTTCCCGAAGGGAGAAAGGCGGACAGGTATCCGGTAAGCGGCAGGGTCGGAACAGGAGAGCG
CACGAGGGAGCTTCCAGGGGGAAACGCCTGGTATCTTTATAGTCCTGTCGGGTTTCGCCACCTCTGACTT
GAGCGTCGATTTTTGTGATGCTCGTCAGGGGGGCGGAGCCTATGGAAAAACGCCAGCAACGCGGCCTTTT
TACGGTTCCTGGCCTTTTGCTGGCCTTTTGCTCACATGTTCTTTCCTGCGTTATCCCCTGATTCTGTGGA
TAACCGTATTACCGCCTTTGAGTGAGCTGATACCGCTCGCCGCAGCCGAACGACCGAGCGCAGCGAGTCA
GTGAGCGAGGAAGCGGAAGAGCGCCCAATACGCAAACCGCCTCTCCCCGCGCGTTGGCCGATTCATTAAT
GCAGCAAGCTCATGGCTGACTAATTTTTTTTATTTATGCAGAGGCCGAGGCCGCCTCGGCCTCTGAGCTA
TTCCAGAAGTAGTGAGGAGGCTTTTTTGGAGGCCTAGGCTTTTGCAAAAAGCTCCCCGTGGCACGACAGG
TTTCCCGACTGGAAAGCGGGCAGTGAGCGCAACGCAATTAATGTGAGTTAGCTCACTCATTAGGCACCCC
AGGCTTTACACTTTATGCTTCCGGCTCGTATGTTGTGTGGAATTGTGAGCGGATAACAATTTCACACAGG
AAACAGCTATGACATGATTACGAATTTCACAAATAAAGCATTTTTTTCACTGCATTCTAGTTGTGGTTTG
TCCAAACTCATCAATGTATCTTATCATGTCTGGATCAACTGGATAACTCAAGCTAACCAAAATCATCCCA
AACTTCCCACCCCATACCCTATTACCACTGCCAATTACCTGTGGTTTCATTTACTCTAAACCTGTGATTC
CTCTGAATTATTTTCATTTTAAAGAAATTGTATTTGTTAAATATGTACTACAAACTTAGTAGT
Features (pLannotate 1.2.2; 30 found; start..end, strand, type, name):
    377..634     +  LTR            5' LTR (truncated): truncated 5' long terminal repeat (LTR) from HIV-1
    681..806     +  misc_feature   HIV-1 Ψ: packaging signal of human immunodeficiency virus type 1
    790..1128    +  CDS            HIV-1 gag (fragment): gag protein from human immunodeficiency virus 1; gag
   1303..1536    +  misc_feature   RRE: The Rev response element (RRE) of HIV-1 allows for Rev-dependent mRNA export from the nucleus to the cytoplasm.
   1913..2013    +  CDS            Rev (fragment): human immunodeficiency virus 1 (HIV-1) Rev protein; rev; enhances nuclear export of unspliced and incompletely spliced viral mRNAs
   2058..2175    +  misc_feature   cPPT/CTS: central polypurine tract and central termination sequence of HIV-1
   2223..3401    +  promoter       EF-1α promoter: strong constitutive promoter for human elongation factor EF-1α
   3422..3442    +  protein_bind   attB1: mutant version of attB; core recombination site for the Gateway® BP reaction BP Clonase™
   3463..5109    +  CDS            TBC1D3G: TBC3G_HUMAN - Experimental evidence at protein level: Swiss-Prot protein existence level 1. Acts as a GTPase activating protein for RAB5. Does not act on RAB4 or RAB11 (By similarity). From Homo sapiens (Human).
   5126..5146    -  protein_bind   attB2: mutant version of attB; core recombination site for the Gateway® BP reaction BP Clonase™
   5155..5173    +  promoter       T3 promoter: promoter for bacteriophage T3 RNA polymerase
   5199..5217    -  promoter       T7 promoter: promoter for bacteriophage T7 RNA polymerase
   5223..5241    -  protein_bind   attB4 (fragment): mutant version of attB; core recombination site for the Gateway® BP reaction BP Clonase™
   5297..5338    +  CDS            V5 tag: epitope tag from simian virus 5
   5464..5926    +  misc_feature   IRES: internal ribosome entry site (IRES) of the encephalomyocarditis virus (EMCV)
   5940..6659    +  CDS            EGFP: the original enhanced GFP (Yang et al., 1996) mammalian codon-optimized
   6673..7261    +  misc_feature   WPRE: woodchuck hepatitis virus posttranscriptional regulatory element
   7269..7334    +  CDS            nef (fragment): NEF_HV1Z2 - Experimental evidence at protein level: Swiss-Prot protein existence level 1. Extracellular Nef protein targets CD4(+) T-lymphocytes for apoptosis by interacting with CXCR4 surface receptors. From Human immunodeficiency virus type 1 group M subtype D (isolate Z2/CDC-Z34) (HIV-1).
   7336..7569    +  LTR            3' LTR (ΔU3): self-inactivating 3' long terminal repeat (LTR) from HIV-1
   7774..7878    +  promoter       AmpR promoter: bla
   7879..8739    +  CDS            AmpR: β-lactamase; bla; confers resistance to ampicillin, carbenicillin, and related antibiotics
   8910..9498    +  rep_origin     ori: high-copy-number ColE1/pMB1/pBR322/pUC origin of replication
   9681..9735    +  CDS            lacI (fragment): lac repressor; lacI; The lac repressor binds to the lac operator to inhibit transcription in E. coli. This inhibition can be relieved by adding lactose or isopropyl-β-D-thiogalactopyranoside (IPTG).
   9741..9834    +  rep_origin     SV40 ori (fragment): SV40 origin of replication
   9859..9896    +  CDS            lacI (fragment): lac repressor; lacI; The lac repressor binds to the lac operator to inhibit transcription in E. coli. This inhibition can be relieved by adding lactose or isopropyl-β-D-thiogalactopyranoside (IPTG).
   9909..9930    +  protein_bind   CAP binding site: CAP binding activates transcription in the presence of cAMP. E. coli catabolite activator protein
   9945..9975    +  promoter       lac promoter: promoter for the E. coli lac operon
   9983..9999    +  protein_bind   lac operator: The lac repressor binds to the lac operator to inhibit transcription in E. coli. This inhibition can be relieved by adding lactose or isopropyl-β-D-thiogalactopyranoside (IPTG). lac repressor encoded by lacI
  10033..10116   +  polyA_signal   SV40 poly(A) signal (fragment): SV40 polyadenylation signal
  10283..329     +  CDS            nef (fragment) (across the origin): NEF_HV1BR - Experimental evidence at protein level: Swiss-Prot protein existence level 1. Extracellular Nef protein targets CD4(+) T-lymphocytes for apoptosis by interacting with CXCR4 surface receptors (PubMed:14990729). From Human immunodeficiency virus type 1 group M subtype B (isolate BRU/LAI) (HIV-1).
