[The description below was written by a language model from this plasmid's Addgene catalogue record and pLannotate feature annotations shown in this document.]
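Description:
pHAGE-TBC1D3B-R162Q is an HIV-1-based lentiviral expression plasmid built on the pHAGE backbone, carrying the human TBC1D3B open reading frame with an R162Q substitution. It is propagated in E. coli through a high-copy ColE1/pUC-type origin and selected with ampicillin via the β-lactamase gene. The viral portion has a self-inactivating layout. A truncated 5' LTR is followed by the Ψ packaging signal (running into a gag fragment), the Rev response element for Rev-dependent nuclear export of the genomic RNA, and the cPPT/CTS. A ΔU3 3' LTR closes the transfer cassette, so the integrated provirus lacks LTR promoter activity. Packaging functions are not encoded on the plasmid and must be supplied in trans.

Expression is driven by the constitutive human EF-1α promoter. The coding sequence was introduced by Gateway recombination and sits between attB1 and attB2 sites. The automated annotation labels it as the closely related paralogue TBC1D3G, a predicted RAB5 GTPase-activating protein, which probably reflects the high similarity within this gene family rather than a different insert. A V5 epitope sequence lies downstream of attB2, but the record does not say whether it is fused in frame to the insert. An EMCV IRES then directs translation of EGFP from the same transcript, marking transduced cells, and a WPRE boosts transcript expression. No mammalian drug-selection marker is annotated. The construct provides lentiviral expression of this mutant allele, and it comes from a study that systematically annotated the functional effects of somatic mutations found in cancer.
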