Addgene plasmid #116694: pHAGE-TBC1D3B-R162Q
Purpose: Lentiviral expression of TBC1D3B R162Q
Depositing lab: Gordon Mills & Kenneth Scott. Depositing organization: Baylor College of Medicine. Publication: Systematic Functional Annotation of Somatic Mutations in Cancer. Ng PK, Li J, Jeong KJ, Shao S, Chen H, Tsang YH, Sengupta S, Wang Z, Bhavana VH, Tran R, Soewito S, Minussi DC, Moreno D, Kong K, Dogruluk T, Lu H, Gao J, Tokheim C, Zhou DC, Johnson AM, Zeng J, Ip CKM, Ju Z, Wester M, Yu S, Li Y, Vellano CP, Schultz N, Karchin R, Ding L, Lu Y, Cheung LWT, Chen K, Shaw KR, Meric-Bernstam F, Scott KL, Yi S, Sahni N, Liang H, Mills GB. Cancer Cell. 2018 Mar 12;33(3):450-462.e10. doi: 10.1016/j.ccell.2018.01.021. PubMed 29533785.
Backbone
  Vector backbone: pHAGE
  Vector type: Lentiviral
Growth in bacteria
  Bacterial resistance: Ampicillin, 100 μg/mL
  Growth temperature: 37°C
  Growth strain: Stbl3
  Copy number: High Copy
Gene/Insert
  Gene/Insert name: TBC1D3B
  Species: H. sapiens (human)
  Mutation: R162Q
  Entrez Gene: TBC1D3B (a.k.a. PRC17, TBC1D3I, FLJ78399)
  Cloning method: Gateway Cloning
Terms and licenses: Academic/Nonprofit Terms; Industry Terms: Not Available to Industry
How to cite: pHAGE-TBC1D3B-R162Q was a gift from Gordon Mills & Kenneth Scott (Addgene plasmid # 116694 ; http://n2t.net/addgene:116694 ; RRID:Addgene_116694)
