>Addgene plasmid #116694 | pHAGE-TBC1D3B-R162Q | depositor partial sequence | sequence record 219569 | insert
ATGGACGTGGTAGAGGTCGCGGGTAGTTGGTGGGCACAAGAGCGAGAGGACATCATTATGAAATACGAAA
AGGGACACCGAGCTGGGCTGCCAGAGGACAAGGGGCCTAAGCCTTTTCGAAGCTACAACAACAACGTCGA
TCATTTGGGGATTGTACATGAGACGGAGCTGCCTCCTCTGACTGCGCGGGAGGCGAAGCAAATTCGGCGG
GAGATCAGCCGAAAGAGCAAGTGGGTGGATATGCTGGGAGACTGGGAGAAATACAAAAGCAGCAGAAAGC
TCATAGATCGAGCGTACAAGGGAATGCCCATGAACATCCGGGGCCCGATGTGGTCAGTCCTCCTGAACAT
TGAGGAAATGAAGTTGAAAAACCCCGGAAGATACCAGATCATGAAGGAGAAGGGCAAGAGGTCATCTGAG
CACATCCAGCGCATCGACCGGGACATAAGCGGGACATTAAGGAAGCATATGTTCTTCAGGGATCAATACG
GAACCAAGCAGCGGGAACTACTCCACATCCTCCTGGCATATGAGGAGTATAACCCGGAGGTGGGCTACTG
CAGGGACCTGAGCCACATCGCCGCCTTGTTCCTCCTCTATTTTCCTGAGGAGGATGCATTCTGGGCACTG
GTGCAGCTGCTGGCCAGTGAGAGGCACTCCCTGCAGGGATTTCACAGCCCAAATGGCGGGACCGTCCAGG
GGCTCCAAGACCAACAGGAGCATGTGGTAGCCACGTCACAATCCAAGACCATGGGGCATCAGGACAAGAA
AGATCTATGTGGGCAGTGTTCCCCGTTAGGCTGCCTCATCCGGATATTGATTGACGGGATCTCTCTCGGG
CTCACCCTGCGCCTGTGGGACGTGTATCTGGTAGAAGGCGAACAGGCGTTGATGCCGATAACAAGAATCG
CCTTTAAGGTTCAGCAGAAGCGCCTCACGAAGACGTCCAGGTGTGGCCCGTGGGCACGTTTTTGCAACCG
GTTCGTTGATACCTGGGCCAGGGATGAGGACACTGTGCTCAAGCATCTTAGGGCCTCTATGAAGAAACTA
ACAAGAAAGCAGGGGGACCTGCCACCCCCAGCCAAACCCGAGCAAGGGTCGTCGGCATCCAGGCCTGTGC
CGGCTTCACGTGGCGGGAAGACCCTCTGCAAGGGGGACAGGCAGGCCCCTCCAGGCCCACCAGCCCGGTT
CCCGCGGCCCATTTGGTCAGCTTCCCCGCCACGGGCACCTCGTTCTTCCACACCCTGTCCTGGTGGGGCT
GTCCGGGAAGACACCTACCCTGTGGGCACTCAGGGTGTGCCCAGCCCGGCCCTGGCTCAGGGAGGACCTC
AGGGTTCCTGGAGATTCCTGCAGTGGAACTCCATGCCCCGCCTCCCAACGGACCTGGACGTAGAGGGCCC
TTGGTTCCGCCATTATGATTTCAGACAGAGCTGCTGGGTCCGTGCCATATCCCAGGAGGACCAGCTGGCC
CCCTGCTGGCAGGCTGAACACCCTGCGGAGCGGGTGAGATCGGCTTTCGCTGCACCCAGCACTGATTCCG
ACCAGGGCACCCCCTTCAGAGCTAGGGACGAACAGCAGTATGCTCCCACCTCAGGGCCTTGCCTCTGCGG
CCTCCACTTGGAAAGTTCTCAGTTCCCTCCAGGCTTCTAG
